Addgene plasmid #152805: pGBW-m4133969
Purpose: Mammalian expression plasmid for SARS-CoV-2 N (nucleocapsid)
Depositing lab: Ginkgo Bioworks & Benjie Chen. Depositing organization: Ginkgo Bioworks.
Backbone
  Vector backbone: pTwist_CMV_Puro_6
  Backbone size w/o insert (bp): 6080
  Vector type: Mammalian Expression
  Selectable markers: Puromycin
Growth in bacteria
  Bacterial resistance: Ampicillin, 100 μg/mL
  Growth temperature: 37°C
  Growth strain: DH5alpha
  Copy number: High Copy
Gene/Insert
  Gene/Insert name: SARS-CoV-2 N (nucleocapsid) (alt names: nucleocapsid phosphoprotein; N protein)
  Species: Severe acute respiratory syndrome coronavirus 2
  Insert size (bp): 1253
  Mutation: wt
  Entrez Gene: N (a.k.a. GU280_gp10)
  Promoter: CMV
  Tag / fusion protein: Cleavable TEV;S-tag (C terminal on backbone)
  Cloning method: Unknown
Resource information
  A portion of this plasmid was derived from a plasmid made by: GinkgoBioworks
Depositor comments: NCBI reference sequence: YP_009724397.2
How to cite: pGBW-m4133969 was a gift from Ginkgo Bioworks & Benjie Chen (Addgene plasmid # 152805 ; http://n2t.net/addgene:152805 ; RRID:Addgene_152805)
