[The description below was written by a language model from this plasmid's Addgene catalogue record and the feature table of its GenBank file.]
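Description:
pGBW-m4133969 is a mammalian expression plasmid built on the pTwist_CMV_Puro_6 backbone for producing the wild-type SARS-CoV-2 nucleocapsid (N) phosphoprotein. The held GenBank record describes a 7,418 bp circular synthetic construct. It is propagated in E. coli through a high-copy ColE1/pUC-type origin and selected with ampicillin via the bla (AmpR) gene. For selection in mammalian cells it carries a separate cassette in which the human ubiquitin C (UbC) promoter drives puromycin N-acetyltransferase (PuroR), followed by a synthetic polyadenylation signal.

The N coding sequence itself is not annotated in the feature table, but its position can be inferred. The CMV enhancer and immediate-early promoter lie at the end of the circular map, and the unannotated stretch at the start of the numbering runs into a TEV protease recognition site and an S-tag, followed by an SV40 poly(A) signal. This matches the catalogue description of an insert of about 1.25 kb expressed from CMV with a cleavable C-terminal TEV/S-tag supplied by the backbone. The S-tag, derived from pancreatic ribonuclease A, serves for affinity capture and epitope detection, and the TEV site allows it to be removed after purification. The expression unit is bracketed by 5' and 3' human beta-globin insulator elements. T7 and rrnG transcription terminators and an upstream synthetic poly(A) signal also flank it, presumably to limit read-through from neighbouring elements. The plasmid belongs to a set of tagged SARS-CoV-2 protein constructs intended for expression and/or purification in mammalian cells. Puromycin offers a means of enriching or selecting transfected cells.
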