LOCUS       Exported 7418 bp ds-DNA circular SYN 12-MAY-2021
DEFINITION  Mammalian expression plasmid for SARS-CoV-2 N (nucleocapsid).
ACCESSION   .
VERSION     .
KEYWORDS    pGBW-m4133969
SOURCE      synthetic DNA construct
  ORGANISM  synthetic DNA construct
REFERENCE   1 (bases 1 to 7418)
  TITLE     SARS-CoV-2 protein Mammalian expression constructs, tagged, for
            protein expression and/or purification
REFERENCE   2 (bases 1 to 7418)
  AUTHORS   .
  TITLE     Direct Submission
  JOURNAL   Exported May 12, 2021 from SnapGene Server 1.1.58
            http://www.snapgene.com
FEATURES             Location/Qualifiers
     source          1..7418
                     /organism="synthetic DNA construct"
                     /mol_type="other DNA"
     CDS             1262..1282
                     /codon_start=1
                     /product="tobacco etch virus (TEV) protease recognition and
                     cleavage site"
                     /label=TEV site
                     /translation="ENLYFQS"
     CDS             1283..1327
                     /codon_start=1
                     /product="affinity and epitope tag derived from pancreatic
                     ribonuclease A"
                     /label=S-Tag
                     /translation="KETAAAKFERQHMDS"
     polyA_signal    1380..1501
                     /label=SV40 poly(A) signal
                     /note="SV40 polyadenylation signal"
     primer_bind     complement(1391..1410)
                     /label=EBV-rev
                     /note="SV40 polyA terminator, reverse primer"
     primer_bind     1445..1464
                     /label=SV40pA-R
                     /note="SV40 polyA, reverse primer"
     terminator      1616..1662
                     /label=T7 terminator
                     /note="transcription terminator for bacteriophage T7 RNA
                     polymerase"
     terminator      1692..1828
                     /label=rrnG terminator
                     /note="transcription terminator from the E. coli ribosomal
                     RNA rrnG operon (Albrechtsen et al., 1991)"
     misc_feature    1873..1944
                     /label=3' beta-globin insulator
                     /note="insulator downstream of the human beta-globin locus
                     (Farrell et al., 2002)"
     rep_origin      complement(2170..2758)
                     /direction=LEFT
                     /label=ori
                     /note="high-copy-number ColE1/pMB1/pBR322/pUC origin of
                     replication"
     primer_bind     complement(2250..2269)
                     /label=pBR322ori-F
                     /note="pBR322 origin, forward primer"
     promoter        3258..4467
                     /label=UbC promoter
                     /note="human ubiquitin C promoter"
     primer_bind     4304..4323
                     /label=hUBCpro-F
                     /note="Human Ubiquitin C (UbC) promoter, forward primer"
     CDS             4471..5070
                     /codon_start=1
                     /gene="pac from Streptomyces alboniger"
                     /product="puromycin N-acetyltransferase"
                     /label=PuroR
                     /note="confers resistance to puromycin"
                     /translation="MTEYKPTVRLATRDDVPRAVRTLAAAFADYPATRHTVDPDRHIER
                     VTELQELFLTRVGLDIGKVWVADDGAAVAVWTTPESVEAGAVFAEIGPRMAELSGSRLA
                     AQQQMEGLLAPHRPKEPAWFLATVGVSPDHQGKGLGSAVVLPGVEAAERAGVPAFLETS
                     APRNLPFYERLGFTVTADVEVPEGPRTWCMTRKPGA"
     primer_bind     complement(4471..4490)
                     /label=Puro-R
                     /note="Puromycin resistance gene, reverse primer. Also
                     called puro-variant-R"
     primer_bind     4967..4987
                     /label=Puro-F
                     /note="Puromycin resistance gene, forward primer"
     polyA_signal    5097..5145
                     /note="synthetic polyadenylation signal"
     CDS             5411..6271
                     /codon_start=1
                     /gene="bla"
                     /product="beta-lactamase"
                     /label=AmpR
                     /note="confers resistance to ampicillin, carbenicillin, and
                     related antibiotics"
                     /translation="MSIQHFRVALIPFFAAFCLPVFAHPETLVKVKDAEDQLGARVGYI
                     ELDLNSGKILESFRPEERFPMMSTFKVLLCGAVLSRIDAGQEQLGRRIHYSQNDLVEYS
                     PVTEKHLTDGMTVRELCSAAITMSDNTAANLLLTTIGGPKELTAFLHNMGDHVTRLDRW
                     EPELNEAIPNDERDTTMPVAMATTLRKLLTGELLTLASRQQLIDWMEADKVAGPLLRSA
                     LPAGWFIADKSGAGERGSRGIIAALGPDGKPSRIVVIYTTGSQATMDERNRQIAEIGAS
                     LIKHW"
     primer_bind     complement(5629..5648)
                     /label=Amp-R
                     /note="Ampicillin resistance gene, reverse primer"
     terminator      6284..6420
                     /label=rrnG terminator
                     /note="transcription terminator from the E. coli ribosomal
                     RNA rrnG operon (Albrechtsen et al., 1991)"
     misc_feature    6572..6643
                     /label=5' beta-globin insulator
                     /note="insulator upstream of the human beta-globin locus
                     (Farrell et al., 2002)"
     terminator      6648..6694
                     /label=T7 terminator
                     /note="transcription terminator for bacteriophage T7 RNA
                     polymerase"
     polyA_signal    6712..6760
                     /note="synthetic polyadenylation signal"
     enhancer        6841..7144
                     /label=CMV enhancer
                     /note="human cytomegalovirus immediate early enhancer"
     promoter        7146..7348
                     /label=CMV promoter
                     /note="human cytomegalovirus (CMV) immediate early
                     promoter"
     primer_bind     7299..7319
                     /label=CMV-F
                     /note="Human CMV immediate early promoter, forward primer"
ORIGIN
        1 caccatgtct gataatggac cccaaaatca gcgaaatgca ccccgcatta cgtttggtgg
       61 accctcagat tcaactggca gtaaccagaa tggagaacgc agtggggcgc gatcaaaaca
      121 acgtcggccc caaggtttac ccaataatac tgcgtcttgg ttcaccgctc tcactcaaca
      181 tggcaaggaa gaccttaaat tccctcgagg acaaggcgtt ccaattaaca ccaatagcag
      241 tccagatgac caaattggct actaccgaag agctaccaga cgaattcgtg gtggtgacgg
      301 taaaatgaaa gatctcagtc caagatggta tttctactac ctaggaactg ggccagaagc
      361 tggacttccc tatggtgcta acaaagacgg catcatatgg gttgcaactg agggagcctt
      421 gaatacacca aaagatcaca ttggcacccg caatcctgct aacaatgctg caatcgtgct
      481 acaacttcct caaggaacaa cattgccaaa aggcttctac gcagaaggga gcagaggcgg
      541 cagtcaagcc tcttctcgtt cctcatcacg tagtcgcaac agttcaagaa attcaactcc
      601 aggcagcagt aggggaactt ctcctgctag aatggctggc aatggcggtg atgctgctct
      661 tgctttgctg ctgcttgaca gattgaacca gcttgagagc aaaatgtctg gtaaaggcca
      721 acaacaacaa ggccaaactg tcactaagaa atctgctgct gaggcttcta agaagcctcg
      781 gcaaaaacgt actgccacta aagcatacaa tgtaacacaa gctttcggca gacgtggtcc
      841 agaacaaacc caaggaaatt ttggggacca ggaactaatc agacaaggaa ctgattacaa
      901 acattggccg caaattgcac aatttgcccc cagcgcttca gcgttcttcg gaatgtcgcg
      961 cattggcatg gaagtcacac cttcgggaac gtggttgacc tacacaggtg ccatcaaatt
     1021 ggatgacaaa gatccaaatt tcaaagatca agtcattttg ctgaataagc atattgacgc
     1081 atacaaaaca ttcccaccaa cagagcctaa aaaggacaaa aagaagaagg ctgatgaaac
     1141 tcaagcctta ccgcagagac agaagaaaca gcaaactgtg actcttcttc ctgctgcaga
     1201 tttggatgat ttctccaaac aattgcaaca atccatgagc agtgctgact caactcaggc
     1261 cgaaaacctt tactttcagt cgaaagaaac cgcggcagct aagttcgaga ggcagcacat
     1321 ggacagttaa gctagcttga ctgactgaga tacagcgtac cttcagctca cagacatgat
     1381 aagatacatt gatgagtttg gacaaaccac aactagaatg cagtgaaaaa aatgctttat
     1441 ttgtgaaatt tgtgatgcta ttgctttatt tgtaaccatt ataagctgca ataaacaagt
     1501 taacaacaac aattgcattc attttatgtt tcaggttcag ggggaggtgt gggaggtttt
     1561 ttaaagcaag taaaacctct acaaatgtgg tattggccca tctctatcgg tatcgtagca
     1621 taaccccttg gggcctctaa acgggtcttg aggggttttt tgtgcccctc gggccggatt
     1681 gctatctacc ggcattggcg cagaaaaaaa tgcctgatgc gacgctgcgc gtcttatact
     1741 cccacatatg ccagattcag caacggatac ggcttcccca acttgcccac ttccatacgt
     1801 gtcctcctta ccagaaattt atccttaagg tcgtcagcta tcctgcaggc gatctctcga
     1861 tttcgatcaa gacattcctt taatggtctt ttctggacac cactaggggt cagaagtagt
     1921 tcatcaaact ttcttccctc cctaatctca ttggttacct tgggctatcg aaacttaatt
     1981 aaccagtcaa gtcagctact tggcgagatc gacttgtctg ggtttcgact acgctcagaa
     2041 ttgcgtcagt caagttcgat ctggtccttg ctattgcacc cgttctccga ttacgagttt
     2101 catttaaatc atgtgagcaa aaggccagca aaaggccagg aaccgtaaaa aggccgcgtt
     2161 gctggcgttt ttccataggc tccgcccccc tgacgagcat cacaaaaatc gacgctcaag
     2221 tcagaggtgg cgaaacccga caggactata aagataccag gcgtttcccc ctggaagctc
     2281 cctcgtgcgc tctcctgttc cgaccctgcc gcttaccgga tacctgtccg cctttctccc
     2341 ttcgggaagc gtggcgcttt ctcatagctc acgctgtagg tatctcagtt cggtgtaggt
     2401 cgttcgctcc aagctgggct gtgtgcacga accccccgtt cagcccgacc gctgcgcctt
     2461 atccggtaac tatcgtcttg agtccaaccc ggtaagacac gacttatcgc cactggcagc
     2521 agccactggt aacaggatta gcagagcgag gtatgtaggc ggtgctacag agttcttgaa
     2581 gtggtggcct aactacggct acactagaag aacagtattt ggtatctgcg ctctgctgaa
     2641 gccagttacc ttcggaaaaa gagttggtag ctcttgatcc ggcaaacaaa ccaccgctgg
     2701 tagcggtggt ttttttgttt gcaagcagca gattacgcgc agaaaaaaag gatctcaaga
     2761 agatcctttg atcttttcta cggggtctga cgctcagtgg aacgaaaact cacgttaagg
     2821 gattttggtc atgagattat caaaaaggat cttcacctag atccttttaa attaaaaatg
     2881 aagttttaaa tcaatctaaa gtatatatga gtaaacttgg tctgacagtt accaatgctt
     2941 aatcagtgag gcacctatct cagcgatctg tctatttcgt tcatccatag ttgcatttaa
     3001 atttccgaac tctccaaggc cctcgtcgga aaatcttcaa acctttcgtc cgatccatct
     3061 tgcaggctac ctctcgaacg aactatcgca agtctcttgg ccggccttgc gccttggcta
     3121 ttgcttggca gcgcctatcg ccaggtatta ctccaatccc gaatatccga gatcgggatc
     3181 acccgagaga agttcaacct acatcctcaa tcccgatcta tccgagatcc gaggaatatc
     3241 gaaatcgggg cgcgcctggc ctccgcgccg ggttttggcg cctcccgcgg gcgcccccct
     3301 cgtcacggcg agcgctgcca cgtcagacga agggcgcagg agcgtcctga tccttccgcc
     3361 cggacgctca ggacagcggc ccgctgctca taagactcgg ccttagaacc ccagtatcag
     3421 cagaaggaca ttttaggacg ggacttgggt gactctaggg cactggtttt ctttccagag
     3481 agcggaacag gcgaggaaaa gtagtccctt ctcggcgatt ctgcggaggg atctccgtgg
     3541 ggcggtgaac gccgatgatt atataaggac gcgccgggtg tggcacagct agttccgtcg
     3601 cagccgggat ttgggtcgcg gttcttgttt gtggatcgct gtgatcgtca cttggtgagt
     3661 agcgggctgc tgggctggcc ggggctttcg tggccgccgg gccgctcggt gggacggaag
     3721 cgtgtggaga gaccgccaag ggctgtagtc tgggtccgcg agcaaggttg ccctgaactg
     3781 ggggttgggg ggagcgcagc aaaatggcgg ctgttcccga gtcttgaatg gaagacgctt
     3841 gtgaggcggg ctgtgaggtc gttgaaacaa ggtggggggc atggtgggcg gcaagaaccc
     3901 aaggtcttga gcccttcgct aatgcgggaa agctcttatt cgggtgagat gggctgggca
     3961 ccatctgggg accctgacgt gaagtttgtc actgactgga gaactcggtt tgtcgtctgt
     4021 tgcgggggcg gcagttatgg cggtgccgtt gggcagtgca cccgtacctt tgggagcgcg
     4081 cgccctcgtc gtgtcgtgac gtcacccgtt ctgttggctt ataatgcagg gtggggccac
     4141 ctgccggtag gtgtgcggta ggcttttctc cgtcgcagga cgcagggttc gggcctaggg
     4201 taggctctcc tgaatcgaca ggcgccggac ctctggtgag gggagggata agtgaggcgt
     4261 cagtttcttt ggtcggtttt atgtacctat cttcttaagt agctgaagct ccggttttga
     4321 actatgcgct cggggttggc gagtgtgttt tgtgaagttt tttaggcacc ttttgaaatg
     4381 taatcatttg ggtcaatatg taattttcag tgttagactt gtaaattgtc cgctaaattc
     4441 tggccgtttt tggctttttt gttagacaac atgaccgagt acaagcccac ggtgcgcctc
     4501 gccacccgcg acgacgtccc cagggccgta cgcaccctcg ccgccgcgtt cgccgactac
     4561 cccgccacgc gccacaccgt cgatccggac cgccacatcg agcgggtcac cgagctgcaa
     4621 gaactcttcc tcacgcgcgt cgggctcgac atcggcaagg tgtgggtcgc ggacgacggc
     4681 gccgcggtgg cggtctggac cacgccggag agcgtcgaag cgggggcggt gttcgccgag
     4741 atcggcccgc gcatggccga gttgagcggt tcccggctgg ccgcgcagca acagatggag
     4801 ggcctcctgg cgccgcaccg gcccaaggag cccgcgtggt tcctggccac cgtcggcgtc
     4861 tcgcccgacc accagggcaa gggtctgggc agcgccgtcg tgctccccgg agtggaggcc
     4921 gccgagcgcg ccggggtgcc cgccttcctg gagacctccg cgccccgcaa cctccccttc
     4981 tacgagcggc tcggcttcac cgtcaccgcc gacgtcgagg tgcccgaagg accgcgcacc
     5041 tggtgcatga cccgcaagcc cggtgcctag gctagtatgt aagcctagtc ttagataata
     5101 aaatcgctat ccatcgaaga tggatgtgtg ttggtttttt gtgtgtgtaa cgctaggcgc
     5161 gcctggtgta ccgagaacga tcctctcagt gcgagtctcg acgatccata tcgttgcttg
     5221 gcagtcagcc agtcggaatc cagcttggga cccaggaagt ccaatcgtca gatattgtac
     5281 tcaagcctgg tcacggcagc gtaccgatct gtttaaacct agatattgat agtctgatcg
     5341 gtcaacgtat aatcgagtcc tagcttttgc aaacatctat caagagacag gatcagcagg
     5401 aggctttcgc atgagtattc aacatttccg tgtcgccctt attccctttt ttgcggcatt
     5461 ttgccttcct gtttttgctc acccagaaac gctggtgaaa gtaaaagatg ctgaagatca
     5521 gttgggtgcg cgagtgggtt acatcgaact ggatctcaac agcggtaaga tccttgagag
     5581 ttttcgcccc gaagaacgct ttccaatgat gagcactttt aaagttctgc tatgtggcgc
     5641 ggtattatcc cgtattgacg ccgggcaaga gcaactcggt cgccgcatac actattctca
     5701 gaatgacttg gttgagtatt caccagtcac agaaaagcat cttacggatg gcatgacagt
     5761 aagagaatta tgcagtgctg ccataaccat gagtgataac actgcggcca acttacttct
     5821 gacaacgatt ggaggaccga aggagctaac cgcttttttg cacaacatgg gggatcatgt
     5881 aactcgcctt gatcgttggg aaccggagct gaatgaagcc ataccaaacg acgagcgtga
     5941 caccacgatg cctgtagcaa tggcaacaac cttgcgtaaa ctattaactg gcgaactact
     6001 tactctagct tcccggcaac agttgataga ctggatggag gcggataaag ttgcaggacc
     6061 acttctgcgc tcggcccttc cggctggctg gtttattgct gataaatctg gagccggtga
     6121 gcgtgggtct cgcggtatca ttgcagcact ggggccagat ggtaagccct cccgtatcgt
     6181 agttatctac acgacgggga gtcaggcaac tatggatgaa cgaaatagac agatcgctga
     6241 gataggtgcc tcactgatta agcattggta accgattcta ggtgcattgg cgcagaaaaa
     6301 aatgcctgat gcgacgctgc gcgtcttata ctcccacata tgccagattc agcaacggat
     6361 acggcttccc caacttgccc acttccatac gtgtcctcct taccagaaat ttatccttaa
     6421 gatcccgaat cgtttaaact cgactctggc tctatcgaat ctccgtcgtt tcgagcttac
     6481 gcgaacagcc gtggcgctca tttgctcgtc gggcatcgaa tctcgtcagc tatcgtcagc
     6541 ttaccttttt ggcagcgatc gcggctcccg acatcttgga ccattagctc cacaggtatc
     6601 ttcttccctc tagtggtcat aacagcagct tcagctacct ctcaattcaa aaaacccctc
     6661 aagacccgtt tagaggcccc aaggggttat gctatcaatc gttgcgttac acacacaaaa
     6721 aaccaacaca catccatctt cgatggatag cgattttatt atctaactgc tgatcgagtg
     6781 tagccagatc tagtaatcaa ttacggggtc attagttcat agcccatata tggagttccg
     6841 cgttacataa cttacggtaa atggcccgcc tggctgaccg cccaacgacc cccgcccatt
     6901 gacgtcaata atgacgtatg ttcccatagt aacgccaata gggactttcc attgacgtca
     6961 atgggtggag tatttacggt aaactgccca cttggcagta catcaagtgt atcatatgcc
     7021 aagtacgccc cctattgacg tcaatgacgg taaatggccc gcctggcatt atgcccagta
     7081 catgacctta tgggactttc ctacttggca gtacatctac gtattagtca tcgctattac
     7141 catgctgatg cggttttggc agtacatcaa tgggcgtgga tagcggtttg actcacgggg
     7201 atttccaagt ctccacccca ttgacgtcaa tgggagtttg ttttggcacc aaaatcaacg
     7261 ggactttcca aaatgtcgta acaactccgc cccattgacg caaatgggcg gtaggcgtgt
     7321 acggtgggag gtctatataa gcagagctgg tttagtgaac cgtcagatca gatctttgtc
     7381 gatcctacca tccactcgac acacccgcca gcggccgc
//
